Addgene plasmid #172631: pcDNA3.1-CCND1(T286A)
Purpose: Expresses untagged cyclin D1(T286A) in mammalian cells
Depositing lab: Michele Pagano. Depositing organization: NYU Grossman School of Medicine. Publication: CRL4(AMBRA1) is a master regulator of D-type cyclins. Simoneschi D, Rona G, Zhou N, Jeong YT, Jiang S, Milletti G, Arbini AA, O'Sullivan A, Wang AA, Nithikasem S, Keegan S, Siu Y, Cianfanelli V, Maiani E, Nazio F, Cecconi F, Boccalatte F, Fenyo D, Jones DR, Busino L, Pagano M. Nature. 2021 Apr;592(7856):789-793. doi: 10.1038/s41586-021-03445-y. Epub 2021 Apr 14. PubMed 33854235.
Backbone
  Vector backbone: pcDNA3.1
  Backbone manufacturer: Invitrogen
  Vector type: Mammalian Expression
  Selectable markers: Neomycin (select with G418)
Growth in bacteria
  Bacterial resistance: Ampicillin, 100 μg/mL
  Growth temperature: 37°C
  Growth strain: DH5alpha
  Copy number: High Copy
Gene/Insert
  Gene/Insert name: CCND1 (alt names: cyclin D1; BCL1)
  Species: H. sapiens (human)
  Mutation: Thr286Ala
  Entrez Gene: CCND1 (a.k.a. BCL1, D11S287E, PRAD1, U21B31)
  Promoter: CMV
  Cloning method: Restriction Enzyme; 5′ cloning site Unknown (unknown if destroyed); 3′ cloning site Unknown (unknown if destroyed)
  Sequencing primers: 5′ CMV Forward; 3′ BGH Reverse
Terms and licenses: Academic/Nonprofit Terms; Industry Terms: Not Available to Industry
How to cite: pcDNA3.1-CCND1(T286A) was a gift from Michele Pagano (Addgene plasmid # 172631 ; http://n2t.net/addgene:172631 ; RRID:Addgene_172631)
