[The description below was written by a language model from this plasmid's Addgene catalogue record and pLannotate feature annotations shown in this document.]
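Description:
pcDNA3.1-CCND1(T286A) is a mammalian expression plasmid built on the Invitrogen pcDNA3.1 backbone and carrying the human cyclin D1 (CCND1, also known as BCL1 or PRAD1) coding sequence with a Thr286Ala substitution. The sequenced plasmid is about 6.3 kb. In bacteria it is maintained at high copy through a ColE1/pUC-type origin and selected with ampicillin via the β-lactamase gene and its native promoter. An f1 origin is also present, as are short lac promoter/operator and lacI remnants typical of this backbone. For mammalian cells, an SV40 early promoter drives the neomycin phosphotransferase gene followed by an SV40 polyadenylation signal, allowing G418 selection of stable transfectants. The short "ble", HIV-1 LTR and bom fragments in the automated annotation appear to be partial matches to backbone sequence rather than functional elements.

The payload is a simple expression cassette: the CMV immediate-early enhancer and promoter drive the untagged CCND1 open reading frame, and the transcript is terminated by the bovine growth hormone polyadenylation signal. T7 and SP6 promoters flank the insert, T7 in the sense orientation, which in principle permits in vitro transcription. The restriction sites used for cloning are not recorded. Thr286 is a well-known phosphorylation site that marks cyclin D1 for ubiquitin-dependent degradation, so the alanine mutant is generally used as a non-phosphorylatable, stabilised form of the protein. Consistent with this, the plasmid derives from work on regulation of D-type cyclins by the CRL4(AMBRA1) ubiquitin ligase. It suits transient or stable expression of the mutant cyclin in studies of its turnover and of G1/S cell-cycle control.
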