Features (pLannotate 1.2.2; 21 found; start..end, strand, type, name):
     28..80      -  misc_feature   bom (fragment): basis of mobility region from pBR322
    235..614     +  enhancer       CMV enhancer: human cytomegalovirus immediate early enhancer
    615..818     +  promoter       CMV promoter: human cytomegalovirus (CMV) immediate early promoter
    814..847     +  LTR            5' LTR (truncated) (fragment): truncated 5' long terminal repeat (LTR) from HIV-1
    863..881     +  promoter       T7 promoter: promoter for bacteriophage T7 RNA polymerase
    916..1800    +  CDS            CCND1: CCND1_HUMAN - Also known as BCL1, PRAD1. Experimental evidence at protein level: Swiss-Prot protein existence level 1. Regulatory component of the cyclin D1-CDK4 (DC) complex that phosphorylates and inhibits members of the retinoblastoma (RB) protein family including RB1 and regulates the cell-cycle during G(1)/S transition. Phosphorylation of RB1 allows dissociation of the transcription factor E2F from the RB/E2F complex and the subsequent transcription of E2F target genes which are responsible for the progression through the G(1) phase. Hypophosphorylates RB1 in early G(1) phase. Cyclin D-CD
   1831..1849    -  promoter       SP6 promoter: promoter for bacteriophage SP6 RNA polymerase
   1875..2099    +  polyA_signal   bGH poly(A) signal: bovine growth hormone polyadenylation signal
   2103..2124    +  promoter       SV40 promoter (fragment): SV40 enhancer and early promoter
   2145..2573    +  rep_origin     f1 ori (sequence partly withheld): f1 bacteriophage origin of replication; arrow indicates direction of (+) strand synthesis
   2587..2916    +  promoter       SV40 promoter: SV40 enhancer and early promoter
   2983..3774    +  CDS            neo: KKA2_KLEPN - Also known as kan, nptII. Experimental evidence at protein level: Swiss-Prot protein existence level 1. Resistance to kanamycin, neomycin, paromomycin, ribostamycin, butirosin and gentamicin B. From Klebsiella pneumoniae.
   3798..3956    +  CDS            ble (fragment): BLE_KLEPN - Experimental evidence at protein level: Swiss-Prot protein existence level 1. Binding protein with a strong affinity to the bleomycin family of antibiotics. Binds to CL990; an antimitotic-antibiotic compound. From Klebsiella pneumoniae.
   3951..4072    +  polyA_signal   SV40 poly(A) signal: SV40 polyadenylation signal
   4145..4161    -  protein_bind   lac operator: The lac repressor binds to the lac operator to inhibit transcription in E. coli. This inhibition can be relieved by adding lactose or isopropyl-β-D-thiogalactopyranoside (IPTG). lac repressor encoded by lacI
   4169..4199    -  promoter       lac promoter: promoter for the E. coli lac operon
   4214..4235    -  protein_bind   CAP binding site: CAP binding activates transcription in the presence of cAMP. E. coli catabolite activator protein
   4248..4340    -  CDS            lacI (fragment): lac repressor; lacI; The lac repressor binds to the lac operator to inhibit transcription in E. coli. This inhibition can be relieved by adding lactose or isopropyl-β-D-thiogalactopyranoside (IPTG).
   4523..5111    -  rep_origin     ori: high-copy-number ColE1/pMB1/pBR322/pUC origin of replication
   5282..6142    -  CDS            AmpR: β-lactamase; bla; confers resistance to ampicillin, carbenicillin, and related antibiotics
   6143..6247    -  promoter       AmpR promoter: bla
>Addgene plasmid #172631 | pcDNA3.1-CCND1(T286A) | addgene full sequence | sequence record 340119 | Addgene NGS Result
GACGGATCGGGAGATCTCCCGATCCCCTATGGTGCACTCTCAGTACAATCTGCTCTGATGCCGCATAGTT
AAGCCAGTATCTGCTCCCTGCTTGTGTGTTGGAGGTCGCTGAGTAGTGCGCGAGCAAAATTTAAGCTACA
ACAAGGCAAGGCTTGACCGACAATTGCATGAAGAATCTGCTTAGGGTTAGGCGTTTTGCGCTGCTTCGCG
ATGTACGGGCCAGATATACGCGTTGACATTGATTATTGACTAGTTATTAATAGTAATCAATTACGGGGTC
ATTAGTTCATAGCCCATATATGGAGTTCCGCGTTACATAACTTACGGTAAATGGCCCGCCTGGCTGACCG
CCCAACGACCCCCGCCCATTGACGTCAATAATGACGTATGTTCCCATAGTAACGCCAATAGGGACTTTCC
ATTGACGTCAATGGGTGGAGTATTTACGGTAAACTGCCCACTTGGCAGTACATCAAGTGTATCATATGCC
AAGTACGCCCCCTATTGACGTCAATGACGGTAAATGGCCCGCCTGGCATTATGCCCAGTACATGACCTTA
TGGGACTTTCCTACTTGGCAGTACATCTACGTATTAGTCATCGCTATTACCATGGTGATGCGGTTTTGGC
AGTACATCAATGGGCGTGGATAGCGGTTTGACTCACGGGGATTTCCAAGTCTCCACCCCATTGACGTCAA
TGGGAGTTTGTTTTGGCACCAAAATCAACGGGACTTTCCAAAATGTCGTAACAACTCCGCCCCATTGACG
CAAATGGGCGGTAGGCGTGTACGGTGGGAGGTCTATATAAGCAGAGCTCTCTGGCTAACTAGAGAACCCA
CTGCTTACTGGCTTATCGAAATTAATACGACTCACTATAGGGAGACCCAAGCTTGGTACCGAGCTCGGAT
CCAGCATGGAACACCAGCTCCTGTGCTGCGAAGTGGAAACCATCCGCCGCGCGTACCCCGATGCCAACCT
CCTCAACGACCGGGTGCTGCGGGCCATGCTGAAGGCGGAGGAGACCTGCGCGCCCTCGGTGTCCTACTTC
AAATGTGTGCAGAAGGAGGTCCTGCCGTCCATGCGGAAGATCGTCGCCACCTGGATGCTGGAGGTCTGCG
AGGAACAGAAGTGCGAGGAGGAGGTCTTCCCGCTGGCCATGAACTACCTGGACCGCTTCCTGTCGCTGGA
GCCCGTGAAAAAGAGCCGCCTGCAGCTGCTGGGGGCCACTTGCATGTTCGTGGCCTCTAAGATGAAGGAG
ACCATCCCCCTGACGGCCGAGAAGCTGTGCATCTACACCGACAACTCCATCCGGCCCGAGGAGCTGCTGC
AAATGGAGCTGCTCCTGGTGAACAAGCTCAAGTGGAACCTGGCCGCAATGACCCCGCACGATTTCATTGA
ACACTTCCTCTCCAAAATGCCAGAGGCGGAGGAGAACAAACAGATCATCCGCAAACACGCGCAGACCTTC
GTTGCCCTCTGTGCCACAGATGTGAAGTTCATTTCCAATCCGCCCTCCATGGTGGCAGCGGGGAGCGTGG
TGGCCGCAGTGCAAGGCCTGAACCTGAGGAGCCCCAACAACTTCCTGTCCTACTACCGCCTCACACGCTT
CCTCTCCAGAGTGATCAAGTGTGACCCAGACTGCCTCCGGGCCTGCCAGGAGCAGATCGAAGCCCTGCTG
GAGTCAAGCCTGCGCCAGGCCCAGCAGAACATGGACCCCAAGGCCGCCGAGGAGGAGGAAGAGGAGGAGG
AGGAGGTGGACCTGGCTTGCGCACCCACCGACGTGCGGGACGTGGACATCTGACTCGAGCATGCATCTAG
AGGGCCCTATTCTATAGTGTCACCTAAATGCTAGAGCTCGCTGATCAGCCTCGACTGTGCCTTCTAGTTG
CCAGCCATCTGTTGTTTGCCCCTCCCCCGTGCCTTCCTTGACCCTGGAAGGTGCCACTCCCACTGTCCTT
TCCTAATAAAATGAGGAAATTGCATCGCATTGTCTGAGTAGGTGTCATTCTATTCTGGGGGGTGGGGTGG
GGCAGGACAGCAAGGGGGAGGATTGGGAAGACAATAGCAGGCATGCTGGGGATGCGGTGGGCTCTATGGC
TTCTGAGGCGGAAAGAACCAGCTGGGGCTCTAGGGGGTATCCCC
[124 nt withheld, positions 2145-2268]
C
[91 nt withheld, positions 2270-2360]
A
[49 nt withheld, positions 2362-2410]
CCTTTGACGTTGGAGTCCACGTTCTTT
[37 nt withheld, positions 2438-2474]
ACCCTATCTCGGTCTATTCTTTTGATTTATAAGGGATTTTGCCGATTTCGGCCTATTGGTTAAAAAATGA
GCTGATTTAACAAAAATTTAACGCGAATTAATTCTGTGGAATGTGTGTCAGTTAGGGTGTGGAAAGTCCC
CAGGCTCCCCAGCAGGCAGAAGTATGCAAAGCATGCATCTCAATTAGTCAGCAACCAGGTGTGGAAAGTC
CCCAGGCTCCCCAGCAGGCAGAAGTATGCAAAGCATGCATCTCAATTAGTCAGCAACCATAGTCCCGCCC
CTAACTCCGCCCATCCCGCCCCTAACTCCGCCCAGTTCCGCCCATTCTCCGCCCCATGGCTGACTAATTT
TTTTTATTTATGCAGAGGCCGAGGCCGCCTCTGCCTCTGAGCTATTCCAGAAGTAGTGAGGAGGCTTTTT
TGGAGGCCTAGGCTTTTGCAAAAAGCTCCCGGGAGCTTGTATATCCATTTTCGGATCTGATCAAGAGACA
GGATGAGGATCGTTTCGCATGATTGAACAAGATGGATTGCACGCAGGTTCTCCGGCCGCTTGGGTGGAGA
GGCTATTCGGCTATGACTGGGCACAACAGACAATCGGCTGCTCTGATGCCGCCGTGTTCCGGCTGTCAGC
GCAGGGGCGCCCGGTTCTTTTTGTCAAGACCGACCTGTCCGGTGCCCTGAATGAACTGCAGGACGAGGCA
GCGCGGCTATCGTGGCTGGCCACGACGGGCGTTCCTTGCGCAGCTGTGCTCGACGTTGTCACTGAAGCGG
GAAGGGACTGGCTGCTATTGGGCGAAGTGCCGGGGCAGGATCTCCTGTCATCTCACCTTGCTCCTGCCGA
GAAAGTATCCATCATGGCTGATGCAATGCGGCGGCTGCATACGCTTGATCCGGCTACCTGCCCATTCGAC
CACCAAGCGAAACATCGCATCGAGCGAGCACGTACTCGGATGGAAGCCGGTCTTGTCGATCAGGATGATC
TGGACGAAGAGCATCAGGGGCTCGCGCCAGCCGAACTGTTCGCCAGGCTCAAGGCGCGCATGCCCGACGG
CGAGGATCTCGTCGTGACCCATGGCGATGCCTGCTTGCCGAATATCATGGTGGAAAATGGCCGCTTTTCT
GGATTCATCGACTGTGGCCGGCTGGGTGTGGCGGACCGCTATCAGGACATAGCGTTGGCTACCCGTGATA
TTGCTGAAGAGCTTGGCGGCGAATGGGCTGACCGCTTCCTCGTGCTTTACGGTATCGCCGCTCCCGATTC
GCAGCGCATCGCCTTCTATCGCCTTCTTGACGAGTTCTTCTGAGCGGGACTCTGGGGTTCGAAATGACCG
ACCAAGCGACGCCCAACCTGCCATCACGAGATTTCGATTCCACCGCCGCCTTCTATGAAAGGTTGGGCTT
CGGAATCGTTTTCCGGGACGCCGGCTGGATGATCCTCCAGCGCGGGGATCTCATGCTGGAGTTCTTCGCC
CACCCCAACTTGTTTATTGCAGCTTATAATGGTTACAAATAAAGCAATAGCATCACAAATTTCACAAATA
AAGCATTTTTTTCACTGCATTCTAGTTGTGGTTTGTCCAAACTCATCAATGTATCTTATCATGTCTGTAT
ACCGTCGACCTCTAGCTAGAGCTTGGCGTAATCATGGTCATAGCTGTTTCCTGTGTGAAATTGTTATCCG
CTCACAATTCCACACAACATACGAGCCGGAAGCATAAAGTGTAAAGCCTGGGGTGCCTAATGAGTGAGCT
AACTCACATTAATTGCGTTGCGCTCACTGCCCGCTTTCCAGTCGGGAAACCTGTCGTGCCAGCTGCATTA
ATGAATCGGCCAACGCGCGGGGAGAGGCGGTTTGCGTATTGGGCGCTCTTCCGCTTCCTCGCTCACTGAC
TCGCTGCGCTCGGTCGTTCGGCTGCGGCGAGCGGTATCAGCTCACTCAAAGGCGGTAATACGGTTATCCA
CAGAATCAGGGGATAACGCAGGAAAGAACATGTGAGCAAAAGGCCAGCAAAAGGCCAGGAACCGTAAAAA
GGCCGCGTTGCTGGCGTTTTTCCATAGGCTCCGCCCCCCTGACGAGCATCACAAAAATCGACGCTCAAGT
CAGAGGTGGCGAAACCCGACAGGACTATAAAGATACCAGGCGTTTCCCCCTGGAAGCTCCCTCGTGCGCT
CTCCTGTTCCGACCCTGCCGCTTACCGGATACCTGTCCGCCTTTCTCCCTTCGGGAAGCGTGGCGCTTTC
TCATAGCTCACGCTGTAGGTATCTCAGTTCGGTGTAGGTCGTTCGCTCCAAGCTGGGCTGTGTGCACGAA
CCCCCCGTTCAGCCCGACCGCTGCGCCTTATCCGGTAACTATCGTCTTGAGTCCAACCCGGTAAGACACG
ACTTATCGCCACTGGCAGCAGCCACTGGTAACAGGATTAGCAGAGCGAGGTATGTAGGCGGTGCTACAGA
GTTCTTGAAGTGGTGGCCTAACTACGGCTACACTAGAAGAACAGTATTTGGTATCTGCGCTCTGCTGAAG
CCAGTTACCTTCGGAAAAAGAGTTGGTAGCTCTTGATCCGGCAAACAAACCACCGCTGGTAGCGGTGGTT
TTTTTGTTTGCAAGCAGCAGATTACGCGCAGAAAAAAAGGATCTCAAGAAGATCCTTTGATCTTTTCTAC
GGGGTCTGACGCTCAGTGGAACGAAAACTCACGTTAAGGGATTTTGGTCATGAGATTATCAAAAAGGATC
TTCACCTAGATCCTTTTAAATTAAAAATGAAGTTTTAAATCAATCTAAAGTATATATGAGTAAACTTGGT
CTGACAGTTACCAATGCTTAATCAGTGAGGCACCTATCTCAGCGATCTGTCTATTTCGTTCATCCATAGT
TGCCTGACTCCCCGTCGTGTAGATAACTACGATACGGGAGGGCTTACCATCTGGCCCCAGTGCTGCAATG
ATACCGCGAGACCCACGCTCACCGGCTCCAGATTTATCAGCAATAAACCAGCCAGCCGGAAGGGCCGAGC
GCAGAAGTGGTCCTGCAACTTTATCCGCCTCCATCCAGTCTATTAATTGTTGCCGGGAAGCTAGAGTAAG
TAGTTCGCCAGTTAATAGTTTGCGCAACGTTGTTGCCATTGCTACAGGCATCGTGGTGTCACGCTCGTCG
TTTGGTATGGCTTCATTCAGCTCCGGTTCCCAACGATCAAGGCGAGTTACATGATCCCCCATGTTGTGCA
AAAAAGCGGTTAGCTCCTTCGGTCCTCCGATCGTTGTCAGAAGTAAGTTGGCCGCAGTGTTATCACTCAT
GGTTATGGCAGCACTGCATAATTCTCTTACTGTCATGCCATCCGTAAGATGCTTTTCTGTGACTGGTGAG
TACTCAACCAAGTCATTCTGAGAATAGTGTATGCGGCGACCGAGTTGCTCTTGCCCGGCGTCAATACGGG
ATAATACCGCGCCACATAGCAGAACTTTAAAAGTGCTCATCATTGGAAAACGTTCTTCGGGGCGAAAACT
CTCAAGGATCTTACCGCTGTTGAGATCCAGTTCGATGTAACCCACTCGTGCACCCAACTGATCTTCAGCA
TCTTTTACTTTCACCAGCGTTTCTGGGTGAGCAAAAACAGGAAGGCAAAATGCCGCAAAAAAGGGAATAA
GGGCGACACGGAAATGTTGAATACTCATACTCTTCCTTTTTCAATATTATTGAAGCATTTATCAGGGTTA
TTGTCTCATGAGCGGATACATATTTGAATGTATTTAGAAAAATAAACAAATAGGGGTTCCGCGCACATTT
CCCCGAAAAGTGCCACCTGACGTC
